Addgene plasmid #213223: CXCR6-DuET
Purpose: The DuET construct encodes the named human GPCR engineered with a cleaved hemagglutinin signal peptide, a 5' FLAG and a 3' 1D4 epitope tag optimized for expression in mammalian cells and proteomics studies.
Depositing lab: Thomas Sakmar. Depositing organization: Rockefeller University. Publication: Multiplexed selectivity screening of anti-GPCR antibodies. Dahl L, Kotliar IB, Bendes A, Dodig-Crnkovic T, Fromm S, Elofsson A, Uhlen M, Sakmar TP, Schwenk JM. Sci Adv. 2023 May 3;9(18):eadf9297. doi: 10.1126/sciadv.adf9297. Epub 2023 May 3. PubMed 37134173.
Backbone
  Vector backbone: pcDNA 3.1 (+)
  Vector type: Mammalian Expression
Growth in bacteria
  Bacterial resistance: Ampicillin, 100 μg/mL
  Growth temperature: 37°C
  Growth strain: DH5alpha
  Copy number: High Copy
Gene/Insert
  Gene/Insert name: CXCR6 (alt names: C-X-C motif chemokine receptor 6; BONZO, CD186, STRL33, TYMSTR)
  Species: H. sapiens (human)
  Entrez Gene: CXCR6 (a.k.a. BONZO, CD186, STRL33, TYMSTR)
  Promoter: CMV, T7
  Tag / fusion protein: FLAG (N terminal on insert); 1D4 (C terminal on insert)
  Cloning method: Gibson Cloning
Terms and licenses: Academic/Nonprofit Terms; Industry Terms: Not Available to Industry
Depositor comments: Class: A, Family: Chemokine. Ensembl ID: ENSG00000172215, Uniprot ID: O00574
How to cite: CXCR6-DuET was a gift from Thomas Sakmar (Addgene plasmid # 213223 ; http://n2t.net/addgene:213223 ; RRID:Addgene_213223)
