[The description below was written by a language model from this plasmid's Addgene catalogue record and pLannotate feature annotations shown in this document.]
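Description:
CXCR6-DuET is a mammalian expression plasmid built on the pcDNA 3.1 (+) backbone that carries the human chemokine receptor CXCR6 (also known as BONZO, CD186, STRL33 or TYMSTR), a class A GPCR that serves as the receptor for CXCL16. It is propagated in E. coli as a high-copy plasmid through a ColE1/pUC-type origin and selected with ampicillin via the β-lactamase gene. An f1 origin is also present. For selection in mammalian cells, the backbone carries a neomycin/kanamycin phosphotransferase cassette driven by the SV40 enhancer/early promoter and terminated by an SV40 polyadenylation signal. The small annotated fragments (ble, lacI, lac promoter/operator, bom, a short HIV-1 LTR match) appear to be backbone remnants or partial homology hits rather than functional parts of the design.

The receptor open reading frame lies downstream of the CMV immediate-early enhancer and promoter and ends at the bovine growth hormone polyadenylation signal, giving strong constitutive expression in transfected mammalian cells. A T7 promoter sits between the CMV promoter and the insert and could support in vitro transcription. In the DuET design, the receptor is preceded by a cleavable hemagglutinin signal peptide, which promotes membrane targeting and is removed during processing, followed by an N-terminal FLAG epitope. A 1D4 epitope is fused at the C terminus. The feature table detects the FLAG sequence (as a partial 3xFLAG match) just upstream of CXCR6 but does not annotate the signal peptide or the 1D4 tag, which are known only from the catalogue entry. The dual tags allow capture and detection of the receptor from either end, and the record states that the construct is optimized for mammalian expression and proteomics studies. The associated work concerns multiplexed selectivity screening of anti-GPCR antibodies.
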