Features (pLannotate 1.2.2; 21 found; start..end, strand, type, name):
    103..261     -  CDS            ble (fragment): BLE_KLEPN - Experimental evidence at protein level: Swiss-Prot protein existence level 1. Binding protein with a strong affinity to the bleomycin family of antibiotics. Binds to CL990; an antimitotic-antibiotic compound. From Klebsiella pneumoniae.
    285..1076    -  CDS            neo: KKA2_KLEPN - Also known as kan, nptII. Experimental evidence at protein level: Swiss-Prot protein existence level 1. Resistance to kanamycin, neomycin, paromomycin, ribostamycin, butirosin and gentamicin B. From Klebsiella pneumoniae.
   1143..1472    -  promoter       SV40 promoter: SV40 enhancer and early promoter
   1486..1914    -  rep_origin     f1 ori (sequence partly withheld): f1 bacteriophage origin of replication; arrow indicates direction of (+) strand synthesis
   1935..1956    -  promoter       SV40 promoter (fragment): SV40 enhancer and early promoter
   1960..2184    -  polyA_signal   bGH poly(A) signal: bovine growth hormone polyadenylation signal
   2315..3340    -  CDS            CXCR6: CXCR6_HUMAN - Also known as BONZO, STRL33, TYMSTR. Experimental evidence at transcript level: Swiss-Prot protein existence level 2. Receptor for the C-X-C chemokine CXCL16. Used as a coreceptor by SIVs and by strains of HIV-2 and m-tropic HIV-1. From Homo sapiens (Human).
   3353..3373    -  CDS            3xFLAG (fragment): three tandem FLAG® epitope tags
   3466..3484    -  promoter       T7 promoter: promoter for bacteriophage T7 RNA polymerase
   3500..3533    -  LTR            5' LTR (truncated) (fragment): truncated 5' long terminal repeat (LTR) from HIV-1
   3529..3732    -  promoter       CMV promoter: human cytomegalovirus (CMV) immediate early promoter
   3733..4112    -  enhancer       CMV enhancer: human cytomegalovirus immediate early enhancer
   4267..4319    +  misc_feature   bom (fragment): basis of mobility region from pBR322
   4378..4482    +  promoter       AmpR promoter: bla
   4483..5343    +  CDS            AmpR: β-lactamase; bla; confers resistance to ampicillin, carbenicillin, and related antibiotics
   5514..6102    +  rep_origin     ori: high-copy-number ColE1/pMB1/pBR322/pUC origin of replication
   6285..6377    +  CDS            lacI (fragment): lac repressor; lacI; The lac repressor binds to the lac operator to inhibit transcription in E. coli. This inhibition can be relieved by adding lactose or isopropyl-β-D-thiogalactopyranoside (IPTG).
   6390..6411    +  protein_bind   CAP binding site: CAP binding activates transcription in the presence of cAMP. E. coli catabolite activator protein
   6426..6456    +  promoter       lac promoter: promoter for the E. coli lac operon
   6464..6480    +  protein_bind   lac operator: The lac repressor binds to the lac operator to inhibit transcription in E. coli. This inhibition can be relieved by adding lactose or isopropyl-β-D-thiogalactopyranoside (IPTG). lac repressor encoded by lacI
   6553..108     -  polyA_signal   SV40 poly(A) signal (across the origin): SV40 polyadenylation signal
>Addgene plasmid #213223 | CXCR6-DuET | addgene full sequence | sequence record 430785 | Addgene NGS Result
GAGTTTGGACAAACCACAACTAGAATGCAGTGAAAAAAATGCTTTATTTGTGAAATTTGTGATGCTATTG
CTTTATTTGTAACCATTATAAGCTGCAATAAACAAGTTGGGGTGGGCGAAGAACTCCAGCATGAGATCCC
CGCGCTGGAGGATCATCCAGCCGGCGTCCCGGAAAACGATTCCGAAGCCCAACCTTTCATAGAAGGCGGC
GGTGGAATCGAAATCTCGTGATGGCAGGTTGGGCGTCGCTTGGTCGGTCATTTCGAACCCCAGAGTCCCG
CTCAGAAGAACTCGTCAAGAAGGCGATAGAAGGCGATGCGCTGCGAATCGGGAGCGGCGATACCGTAAAG
CACGAGGAAGCGGTCAGCCCATTCGCCGCCAAGCTCTTCAGCAATATCACGGGTAGCCAACGCTATGTCC
TGATAGCGGTCCGCCACACCCAGCCGGCCACAGTCGATGAATCCAGAAAAGCGGCCATTTTCCACCATGA
TATTCGGCAAGCAGGCATCGCCATGGGTCACGACGAGATCCTCGCCGTCGGGCATGCGCGCCTTGAGCCT
GGCGAACAGTTCGGCTGGCGCGAGCCCCTGATGCTCTTCGTCCAGATCATCCTGATCGACAAGACCGGCT
TCCATCCGAGTACGTGCTCGCTCGATGCGATGTTTCGCTTGGTGGTCGAATGGGCAGGTAGCCGGATCAA
GCGTATGCAGCCGCCGCATTGCATCAGCCATGATGGATACTTTCTCGGCAGGAGCAAGGTGAGATGACAG
GAGATCCTGCCCCGGCACTTCGCCCAATAGCAGCCAGTCCCTTCCCGCTTCAGTGACAACGTCGAGCACA
GCTGCGCAAGGAACGCCCGTCGTGGCCAGCCACGATAGCCGCGCTGCCTCGTCCTGCAGTTCATTCAGGG
CACCGGACAGGTCGGTCTTGACAAAAAGAACCGGGCGCCCCTGCGCTGACAGCCGGAACACGGCGGCATC
AGAGCAGCCGATTGTCTGTTGTGCCCAGTCATAGCCGAATAGCCTCTCCACCCAAGCGGCCGGAGAACCT
GCGTGCAATCCATCTTGTTCAATCATGCGAAACGATCCTCATCCTGTCTCTTGATCAGATCCGAAAATGG
ATATACAAGCTCCCGGGAGCTTTTTGCAAAAGCCTAGGCCTCCAAAAAAGCCTCCTCACTACTTCTGGAA
TAGCTCAGAGGCAGAGGCGGCCTCGGCCTCTGCATAAATAAAAAAAATTAGTCAGCCATGGGGCGGAGAA
TGGGCGGAACTGGGCGGAGTTAGGGGCGGGATGGGCGGAGTTAGGGGCGGGACTATGGTTGCTGACTAAT
TGAGATGCATGCTTTGCATACTTCTGCCTGCTGGGGAGCCTGGGGACTTTCCACACCTGGTTGCTGACTA
ATTGAGATGCATGCTTTGCATACTTCTGCCTGCTGGGGAGCCTGGGGACTTTCCACACCCTAACTGACAC
ACATTCCACAGAATTAATTCGCGTTAAATTTTTGTTAAATCAGCTCATTTTTTAACCAATAGGCCGAAAT
CGGCAAAATCCCTTATAAATCAAAAGAATAGACCGAGATAGGGT
[37 nt withheld, positions 1585-1621]
AAAGAACGTGGACTCCAACGTCAAAGG
[49 nt withheld, positions 1649-1697]
T
[91 nt withheld, positions 1699-1789]
G
[124 nt withheld, positions 1791-1914]
GGGGATACCCCCTAGAGCCCCAGCTGGTTCTTTCCGCCTCAGAAGCCATAGAGCCCACCGCATCCCCAGC
ATGCCTGCTATTGTCTTCCCAATCCTCCCCCTTGCTGTCCTGCCCCACCCCACCCCCCAGAATAGAATGA
CACCTACTCAGACAATGCGATGCAATTTCCTCATTTTATTAGGAAAGGACAGTGGGAGTGGCACCTTCCA
GGGTCAAGGAAGGCACGGGGGAGGGGCAAACAACAGATGGCTGGCAACTAGAAGGCACAGTCGAGGCTGA
TCAGCGGGTTTAAACGGGCCCTCTAGACTCGAGTTAGGCAGGGGCCACCTGAGAAGTCTCGGTCTTAGAC
ACGGTGGTGCTGGCCTCATCGAATTCACCGGTGCGTCCACCGGTATCGATCAGCTGGAACATGGAGGTAG
CCTCCACGTTATGGCTAGCGGAGAACGTCTTGCTATTGTCTTCTGATGACTTCCATTGGTGAGACACCCC
CAGGTAGGGCAAGCAGCCGATGTCTTTGACCAGTTTCCAGAAATTTTTGCGAAACTTGAGAGAAACAAAG
GCGTAGAGCACGGGGTTCAGGCAGGCTCGGAGATAGGCGATCGCTTCGGTAACCATGATCGTGTAATGGA
AACTGGTCATGGCGTAATACTCCCAGTGAGTAGACCTGATGAACTTCATCAGATTAAATGGCATCTGAGT
GAGCAGAAACACTGCCATCACGAGGAATATAATCTTCAGACTCCTGTGTTTCTGAAAACCACCGGCGTGC
AGGAGAGTCTTGATAATCACGGAGTAGCAAACAATCATGGTCAGCAAAGGAAGGAAAAAACCAAGGGTCA
TCTGCGTGGCCAGAACCACAGTGGAGATGGCTTCGTCATGGTATCCGCAAATAAGCTTATCCAGGTTGAA
GACGTTACCATAGATAATCTGCGGGAGGCTAACCAAAAGGGAGATGACCCATATAAGGAGGCTTGTCACT
TTCCCCCAAGTCATCCGTTTGGCCTGCTGGTTATAGGCCTTGGTGGCCTTGACTACCACGATGAACCTAT
CCACAGTGATACATGTCAGGATCAACATAGAGGTATAAAAGTTTATCGTGTAGATGCCGAGCAGGGACTT
ACACATAACCTGCCCGAAGACCCACTCGTGTATCCCAGCGTAAGCCCAAAAAGGGAGTGTACAAACAAAG
ACCAGGTCGGCCAATGGGAGGTTTACAAGAAACACGTCGGTCAAGCTCTGCAATTTATGATAGAAAATAC
TTATAACCAGAACGAGTGAGTTGCCAACGAGGCCACACACAAAAACCACCAGATACATGCAGGGGAGAAA
GACTTTGGAGAACTGCAGGAAGTCTTGATGCTCTTCCTGAGAGCTGTCATTGAAGCTTGAAAAGCCGTAA
TCCTCGTGATAGTCGTGTTCGGCCATATCGATGCTGGCGTCATCATCGTCCTTGTAGTCGGCGAATACCA
GGCAGAAGATGTAGCTCAGGGCGATGATCGTCTTCATGGTGGCGCTAAGCTTAAGTTTAAACGCTAGCCA
GCTTGGGTCTCCCTATAGTGAGTCGTATTAATTTCGATAAGCCAGTAAGCAGTGGGTTCTCTAGTTAGCC
AGAGAGCTCTGCTTATATAGACCTCCCACCGTACACGCCTACCGCCCATTTGCGTCAATGGGGCGGAGTT
GTTACGACATTTTGGAAAGTCCCGTTGATTTTGGTGCCAAAACAAACTCCCATTGACGTCAATGGGGTGG
AGACTTGGAAATCCCCGTGAGTCAAACCGCTATCCACGCCCATTGATGTACTGCCAAAACCGCATCACCA
TGGTAATAGCGATGACTAATACGTAGATGTACTGCCAAGTAGGAAAGTCCCATAAGGTCATGTACTGGGC
ATAATGCCAGGCGGGCCATTTACCGTCATTGACGTCAATAGGGGGCGTACTTGGCATATGATACACTTGA
TGTACTGCCAAGTGGGCAGTTTACCGTAAATACTCCACCCATTGACGTCAATGGAAAGTCCCTATTGGCG
TTACTATGGGAACATACGTCATTATTGACGTCAATGGGCGGGGGTCGTTGGGCGGTCAGCCAGGCGGGCC
ATTTACCGTAAGTTATGTAACGCGGAACTCCATATATGGGCTATGAACTAATGACCCCGTAATTGATTAC
TATTAATAACTAGTCAATAATCAATGTCAACGCGTATATCTGGCCCGTACATCGCGAAGCAGCGCAAAAC
GCCTAACCCTAAGCAGATTCTTCATGCAAATGTCGGTCAAGCCTTGCCTTGTTGTAGCTTAAATTTTGCT
CGCGCACTACTCAGCGACCTCCAACACACAAGCAGGGAGCAGATACTGGCTTAACTATGCGGCATCAGAG
CAGATTGTACTGAGAGTGCACCATAGGGGATCGGGAGATCTCCCGATCCGTCGACGTCAGGTGGCACTTT
TCGGGGAAATGTGCGCGGAACCCCTATTTGTTTATTTTTCTAAATACATTCAAATATGTATCCGCTCATG
AGACAATAACCCTGATAAATGCTTCAATAATATTGAAAAAGGAAGAGTATGAGTATTCAACATTTCCGTG
TCGCCCTTATTCCCTTTTTTGCGGCATTTTGCCTTCCTGTTTTTGCTCACCCAGAAACGCTGGTGAAAGT
AAAAGATGCTGAAGATCAGTTGGGTGCACGAGTGGGTTACATCGAACTGGATCTCAACAGCGGTAAGATC
CTTGAGAGTTTTCGCCCCGAAGAACGTTTTCCAATGATGAGCACTTTTAAAGTTCTGCTATGTGGCGCGG
TATTATCCCGTATTGACGCCGGGCAAGAGCAACTCGGTCGCCGCATACACTATTCTCAGAATGACTTGGT
TGAGTACTCACCAGTCACAGAAAAGCATCTTACGGATGGCATGACAGTAAGAGAATTATGCAGTGCTGCC
ATAACCATGAGTGATAACACTGCGGCCAACTTACTTCTGACAACGATCGGAGGACCGAAGGAGCTAACCG
CTTTTTTGCACAACATGGGGGATCATGTAACTCGCCTTGATCGTTGGGAACCGGAGCTGAATGAAGCCAT
ACCAAACGACGAGCGTGACACCACGATGCCTGTAGCAATGGCAACAACGTTGCGCAAACTATTAACTGGC
GAACTACTTACTCTAGCTTCCCGGCAACAATTAATAGACTGGATGGAGGCGGATAAAGTTGCAGGACCAC
TTCTGCGCTCGGCCCTTCCGGCTGGCTGGTTTATTGCTGATAAATCTGGAGCCGGTGAGCGTGGGTCTCG
CGGTATCATTGCAGCACTGGGGCCAGATGGTAAGCCCTCCCGTATCGTAGTTATCTACACGACGGGGAGT
CAGGCAACTATGGATGAACGAAATAGACAGATCGCTGAGATAGGTGCCTCACTGATTAAGCATTGGTAAC
TGTCAGACCAAGTTTACTCATATATACTTTAGATTGATTTAAAACTTCATTTTTAATTTAAAAGGATCTA
GGTGAAGATCCTTTTTGATAATCTCATGACCAAAATCCCTTAACGTGAGTTTTCGTTCCACTGAGCGTCA
GACCCCGTAGAAAAGATCAAAGGATCTTCTTGAGATCCTTTTTTTCTGCGCGTAATCTGCTGCTTGCAAA
CAAAAAAACCACCGCTACCAGCGGTGGTTTGTTTGCCGGATCAAGAGCTACCAACTCTTTTTCCGAAGGT
AACTGGCTTCAGCAGAGCGCAGATACCAAATACCGTTCTTCTAGTGTAGCCGTAGTTAGGCCACCACTTC
AAGAACTCTGTAGCACCGCCTACATACCTCGCTCTGCTAATCCTGTTACCAGTGGCTGCTGCCAGTGGCG
ATAAGTCGTGTCTTACCGGGTTGGACTCAAGACGATAGTTACCGGATAAGGCGCAGCGGTCGGGCTGAAC
GGGGGGTTCGTGCACACAGCCCAGCTTGGAGCGAACGACCTACACCGAACTGAGATACCTACAGCGTGAG
CTATGAGAAAGCGCCACGCTTCCCGAAGGGAGAAAGGCGGACAGGTATCCGGTAAGCGGCAGGGTCGGAA
CAGGAGAGCGCACGAGGGAGCTTCCAGGGGGAAACGCCTGGTATCTTTATAGTCCTGTCGGGTTTCGCCA
CCTCTGACTTGAGCGTCGATTTTTGTGATGCTCGTCAGGGGGGCGGAGCCTATGGAAAAACGCCAGCAAC
GCGGCCTTTTTACGGTTCCTGGCCTTTTGCTGGCCTTTTGCTCACATGTTCTTTCCTGCGTTATCCCCTG
ATTCTGTGGATAACCGTATTACCGCCTTTGAGTGAGCTGATACCGCTCGCCGCAGCCGAACGACCGAGCG
CAGCGAGTCAGTGAGCGAGGAAGCGGAAGAGCGCCCAATACGCAAACCGCCTCTCCCCGCGCGTTGGCCG
ATTCATTAATGCAGCTGGCACGACAGGTTTCCCGACTGGAAAGCGGGCAGTGAGCGCAACGCAATTAATG
TGAGTTAGCTCACTCATTAGGCACCCCAGGCTTTACACTTTATGCTTCCGGCTCGTATGTTGTGTGGAAT
TGTGAGCGGATAACAATTTCACACAGGAAACAGCTATGACCATGATTACGCCAAGCTCTAGCTAGAGGTC
GACGGTATACAGACATGATAAGATACATTGAT
